>Addgene plasmid #71045 | pFOSGE_COF4H05 | depositor partial sequence | sequence record 126987 | insert
ATGGCATCGACATCGAGACTGGACAACAACAAGGTGTGCTGCTACGCACACCCCGAATCTCCGCTCATCG
AGGACTACAGGGCTGGCGATATGATTTGCTCCGAGTGTGGTCTGGTGGTTGGGGACCGCGTAATTGATGT
GGGCTCCGAGTGGCGTACCTTTAGCAACGAGAAGAGCGGCGTGGATCCCAGTCGTGTCGGTGGACCGGAG
AATCCGCTGCTCAGTGGCGGCGACTTGTCCACCATAATTGGTCCAGGCACAGGATCCGCATCCTTTGACG
CCTTTGGAGCACCCAAGTACCAAAACAGACGCACCATGAGCAGCTCGGATCGCTCCCTCATATCAGCTTT
TAAGGAGATATCCTCGATGGCCGATCGCATTAACTTGCCCAAAACCATTGTCGATCGGGCCAATAACTTG
TTCAAACAGGTTCATGATGGAAAGAACCTCAAGGGTCGTTCCAACGATGCCAAGGCATCCGCTTGTCTGT
ATATTGCTTGTCGCCAAGAAGGAGTTCCTCGCACATTCAAGGAAATATGTGCTGTCAGCAAGATCAGCAA
AAAAGAGATTGGCCGTTGCTTTAAGCTAACATTGAAGGCTCTCGAGACAAGTGTGGATCTCATAACCACT
GCGGACTTTATGTGCCGCTTCTGCGCCAACTTGGACCTGCCGAACATGGTCCAACGCGCTGCCACGCACA
TTGCAAAGAAAGCCGTCGAGATGGATATTGTACCGGGACGTTCGCCAATTTCTGTGGCCGCAGCCGCAAT
CTATATGGCCTCACAAGCATCCGAGCATAAGAGAAGCCAGAAGGAGATCGGTGATATAGCCGGTGTGGCC
GACGTCACCATCAGACAGTCCTACAAACTTATGTATCCGCACGCAGCTAAGCTCTTCCCCGAGGACTTTA
AGTTTACCACTCCCATTGATCAGTTACCACAGATG
