>Addgene plasmid #71045 | pFOSGE_COF4H05 | addgene partial sequence | sequence record 131428 | M13-Rev 5'-CAGGAAACAGCTATGACC-3'
TATTTTGACTGATAGTGACCTGTTCGTTGCAACAAATTGATAAGCAATGCTTTCTTATAATGCCAACTTT
GTACAAGAAAGCTGGGTCCATCTGTGGTAACTGATCAATGGGAGTGGTAAACTTAAAGTCCTCGGGGAAG
AGCTTAGCTGCGTGCGGATACATAAGTTTGTAGGACTGTCTGATGGTGACGTCGGCCACACCGGCTATAT
CACCGATCTCCTTCTGGCTTCTCTTATGCTCGGATGCTTGTGAGGCCATATAGATTGCGGCTGCGGCCAC
AGAAATTGGCGAACGTCCCGGTACAATATCCATCTCGACGGCTTTCTTTGCAATGTGCGTGGCAGCGCGT
TGGACCATGTTCGGCAGGTCCAAGTTGGCGCAGAAGCGGCACATAAAGTCCGCAGTGGTTATGAGATCCA
CACTTGTCTCGAGAGCCTTCAATGTTAGCTTAAAGCAACGGCCAATCTCTTTTTTGCTGATCTTGCTGAC
AGCACATATTTCCTTGAATGTGC
