[The description below was written by a language model from this plasmid's Addgene catalogue record.]
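Description:
pFOSGE_COF4H05 is a Gateway entry clone built on the pDONR221 donor backbone and carrying the coding sequence of Drosophila melanogaster TfIIB (CG5193), the fly orthologue of the general transcription factor TFIIB, which helps assemble the RNA polymerase II pre-initiation complex at core promoters. The insert is recorded as 945 bp and was introduced by Gateway recombination. In an entry clone made from a pDONR vector, the BP reaction normally replaces the donor's counter-selection cassette with the gene of interest, leaving it flanked by attL sites. The record gives no feature table, so the exact site arrangement, reading-frame details and presence or absence of a stop codon are not stated. The plasmid is maintained in E. coli as a high-copy vector under kanamycin selection, and M13 forward and reverse primer sites flank the insert for sequence verification.

As an entry vector it has no stated promoter, tag or reporter driving expression of the insert, and it is not meant to express TfIIB itself. Its role is to act as a shuttle: an LR recombination reaction transfers the TfIIB open reading frame into any compatible destination vector, which then supplies the promoter, fusion partners and host-specific elements. The associated publication concerns the context-dependent regulatory functions of transcriptional regulators, and the plate-style clone name suggests that this plasmid is one member of a larger collection of fly transcription factor and cofactor ORFs. The specific downstream destination vectors or assays are not described in the record.
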