Addgene plasmid #71045: pFOSGE_COF4H05
Purpose: Gateway entry clone
Depositing lab: Alexander Stark. Depositing organization: Research Institute of Molecular Pathology (IMP). Publication: Transcriptional regulators form diverse groups with context-dependent regulatory functions. Stampfel G, Kazmar T, Frank O, Wienerroither S, Reiter F, Stark A. Nature. 2015 Nov 9. doi: 10.1038/nature15545. PubMed 26550828.
Backbone
  Vector backbone: pDONR221
  Backbone manufacturer: Invitrogen
  Backbone size w/o insert (bp): 4762
  Vector type: Gateway entry vector
Growth in bacteria
  Bacterial resistance: Kanamycin, 50 μg/mL
  Growth temperature: 37°C
  Growth strain: DH5alpha
  Copy number: High Copy
Gene/Insert
  Gene/Insert name: TfIIB (alt names: FBgn0004915; CG5193, FBtr0080025)
  Species: D. melanogaster (fly)
  Insert size (bp): 945
  Entrez Gene: TfIIB (a.k.a. Dmel_CG5193, CG5193, Dmel\CG5193, TFIIB, Tfiib, TfllB, dTFIIB, dTfIIB, dmTFIIB, tfIIb)
  Cloning method: Gateway Cloning
  Sequencing primers: 5′ M13-F20; 3′ M13R
Terms and licenses: Academic/Nonprofit Terms; Industry Terms: Not Available to Industry
How to cite: pFOSGE_COF4H05 was a gift from Alexander Stark (Addgene plasmid # 71045 ; http://n2t.net/addgene:71045 ; RRID:Addgene_71045)
